>Addgene plasmid #171966 | pcDNA3.1-TUBG2 | addgene full sequence | sequence record 337480 | Addgene NGS Result
GACATTGATTATTGACTAGTTATTAATAGTAATCAATTACGGGGTCATTAGTTCATAGCCCATATATGGA
GTTCCGCGTTACATAACTTACGGTAAATGGCCCGCCTGGCTGACCGCCCAACGACCCCCGCCCATTGACG
TCAATAATGACGTATGTTCCCATAGTAACGCCAATAGGGACTTTCCATTGACGTCAATGGGTGGAGTATT
TACGGTAAACTGCCCACTTGGCAGTACATCAAGTGTATCATATGCCAAGTACGCCCCCTATTGACGTCAA
TGACGGTAAATGGCCCGCCTGGCATTATGCCCAGTACATGACCTTATGGGACTTTCCTACTTGGCAGTAC
ATCTACGTATTAGTCATCGCTATTACCATGGTGATGCGGTTTTGGCAGTACATCAATGGGCGTGGATAGC
GGTTTGACTCACGGGGATTTCCAAGTCTCCACCCCATTGACGTCAATGGGAGTTTGTTTTGGCACCAAAA
TCAACGGGACTTTCCAAAATGTCGTAACAACTCCGCCCCATTGACGCAAATGGGCGGTAGGCGTGTACGG
TGGGAGGTCTATATAAGCAGAGCTCTCTGGCTAACTAGAGAACCCACTGCTTACTGGCTTATCGAAATTA
ATACGACTCACTATAGGGAGACCCAAGCTTGGTACCGAGCTCGGATCCACTAGTAACGGCCGCCAGTGTG
CTGGAATTCACCATGCCCCGGGAGATCATCACCCTGCAGCTGGGCCAGTGCGGCAACCAGATTGGGTTCG
AGTTCTGGAAACAGCTGTGCGCCGAGCATGGTATCAGCCCCGAGGGCATCGTGGAGGAGTTCGCCACCGA
GGGCACTGACCGCAAGGACGTCTTTTTCTACCAGGCAGACGATGAGCACTACATCCCCCGGGCCGTGCTG
CTGGACTTGGAACCCCGGGTGATCCACTCCATCCTCAACTCCCCCTATGCCAAGCTCTACAACCCAGAGA
ACATCTACCTGTCGGAACATGGAGGAGGAGCTGGCAACAACTGGGCCAGCGGATTCTCCCAGGGTGAGAA
AATTCATGAAGACATCTTTGACATCATAGACCGAGAAGCAGATGGAAGTGACAGTTTGGAGGGCTTCGTG
CTGTGTCACTCCATCGCTGGGGGTACGGGTTCTGGCCTGGGCTCCTACCTCCTGGAGCGACTGAATGACA
GGTACCCCAAGAAGCTAGTGCAGACTTATTCAGTGTTTCCCTACCAGGACGAGATGAGCGACGTAGTGGT
TCAGCCCTACAATTCACTCCTGACACTCAAGAGGCTGACGCAGAACGCAGATTGTGTGGTGGTGCTGGAC
AACACAGCCCTGAACCGGATTGCCACAGACCGCCTGCACATCCAGAACCCGTCCTTCTCCCAGATCAACC
AGCTGGTGTCCACCATCATGTCGGCCAGCACCACCACCCTGCGCTACCCCGGCTACATGAACAATGACCT
CATCGGCCTCATCGCCTCGCTCATTCCCACCCCACGGCTCCACTTCCTCATGACCGGCTACACCCCGCTC
ACTACAGACCAGTCAGTGGCCAGCGTGAGGAAGACCACGGTCCTGGATGTCATGAGGCGGCTGCTGCAGC
CCAAGAACGTGATGGTGTCCACAGGCCGAGACCGCCAGACCAACCACTGCTACATCGCCATCCTCAACAT
CATCCAGGGAGAGGTGGACCCCACCCAGGTCCACAAGAGCCTGCAGAGGATCCGGGAACGGAAGTTGGCC
AACTTCATCCCGTGGGGCCCCGCCAGCATCCAGGTGGCCCTGTCGAGGAAGTCTCCCTACCTGCCCTCGG
CCCACCGGGTCAGCGGGCTCATGATGGCCAACCACACCAGCATCTCCTCGCTCTTTGAAAGTTCCTGCCA
GCAGTTTGACAAGCTGCGGAAGCGGGATGCCTTCCTCGAGCAGTTCCGTAAGGAGGACATGTTCAAGGAC
AACTTTGATGAGATGGACAGGTCTAGGGAGGTTGTTCAGGAGCTCATTGATGAGTACCATGCGGCCACCC
AGCCAGACTACATTTCCTGGGGCACCCAGGAGCAGTGAGATATCCATCACACTGGCGGCCGCTCGAGCAT
GCATCTAGAGGGCCCTATTCTATAGTGTCACCTAAATGCTAGAGCTCGCTGATCAGCCTCGACTGTGCCT
TCTAGTTGCCAGCCATCTGTTGTTTGCCCCTCCCCCGTGCCTTCCTTGACCCTGGAAGGTGCCACTCCCA
CTGTCCTTTCCTAATAAAATGAGGAAATTGCATCGCATTGTCTGAGTAGGTGTCATTCTATTCTGGGGGG
TGGGGTGGGGCAGGACAGCAAGGGGGAGGATTGGGAAGACAATAGCAGGCATGCTGGGGATGCGGTGGGC
TCTATGGCTTCTGAGGCGGAAAGAACCAGCTGGGGCTCTAGGGGGTATCCCC
[124 nt withheld, positions 2433-2556]
C
[91 nt withheld, positions 2558-2648]
A
[49 nt withheld, positions 2650-2698]
CCTTTGACGTTGGAGTCCACGTTCTTT
[37 nt withheld, positions 2726-2762]
ACCCTATCTCGGTCTATTCTTTTGATTTATAAGGGATTTTGCCGATTTCGGCCTATTGGTTAAAAAATGA
GCTGATTTAACAAAAATTTAACGCGAATTAATTCTGTGGAATGTGTGTCAGTTAGGGTGTGGAAAGTCCC
CAGGCTCCCCAGCAGGCAGAAGTATGCAAAGCATGCATCTCAATTAGTCAGCAACCAGGTGTGGAAAGTC
CCCAGGCTCCCCAGCAGGCAGAAGTATGCAAAGCATGCATCTCAATTAGTCAGCAACCATAGTCCCGCCC
CTAACTCCGCCCATCCCGCCCCTAACTCCGCCCAGTTCCGCCCATTCTCCGCCCCATGGCTGACTAATTT
TTTTTATTTATGCAGAGGCCGAGGCCGCCTCTGCCTCTGAGCTATTCCAGAAGTAGTGAGGAGGCTTTTT
TGGAGGCCTAGGCTTTTGCAAAAAGCTCCCGGGAGCTTGTATATCCATTTTCGGATCTGATCAAGAGACA
GGATGAGGATCGTTTCGCATGATTGAACAAGATGGATTGCACGCAGGTTCTCCGGCCGCTTGGGTGGAGA
GGCTATTCGGCTATGACTGGGCACAACAGACAATCGGCTGCTCTGATGCCGCCGTGTTCCGGCTGTCAGC
GCAGGGGCGCCCGGTTCTTTTTGTCAAGACCGACCTGTCCGGTGCCCTGAATGAACTGCAGGACGAGGCA
GCGCGGCTATCGTGGCTGGCCACGACGGGCGTTCCTTGCGCAGCTGTGCTCGACGTTGTCACTGAAGCGG
GAAGGGACTGGCTGCTATTGGGCGAAGTGCCGGGGCAGGATCTCCTGTCATCTCACCTTGCTCCTGCCGA
GAAAGTATCCATCATGGCTGATGCAATGCGGCGGCTGCATACGCTTGATCCGGCTACCTGCCCATTCGAC
CACCAAGCGAAACATCGCATCGAGCGAGCACGTACTCGGATGGAAGCCGGTCTTGTCGATCAGGATGATC
TGGACGAAGAGCATCAGGGGCTCGCGCCAGCCGAACTGTTCGCCAGGCTCAAGGCGCGCATGCCCGACGG
CGAGGATCTCGTCGTGACCCATGGCGATGCCTGCTTGCCGAATATCATGGTGGAAAATGGCCGCTTTTCT
GGATTCATCGACTGTGGCCGGCTGGGTGTGGCGGACCGCTATCAGGACATAGCGTTGGCTACCCGTGATA
TTGCTGAAGAGCTTGGCGGCGAATGGGCTGACCGCTTCCTCGTGCTTTACGGTATCGCCGCTCCCGATTC
GCAGCGCATCGCCTTCTATCGCCTTCTTGACGAGTTCTTCTGAGCGGGACTCTGGGGTTCGAAATGACCG
ACCAAGCGACGCCCAACCTGCCATCACGAGATTTCGATTCCACCGCCGCCTTCTATGAAAGGTTGGGCTT
CGGAATCGTTTTCCGGGACGCCGGCTGGATGATCCTCCAGCGCGGGGATCTCATGCTGGAGTTCTTCGCC
CACCCCAACTTGTTTATTGCAGCTTATAATGGTTACAAATAAAGCAATAGCATCACAAATTTCACAAATA
AAGCATTTTTTTCACTGCATTCTAGTTGTGGTTTGTCCAAACTCATCAATGTATCTTATCATGTCTGTAT
ACCGTCGACCTCTAGCTAGAGCTTGGCGTAATCATGGTCATAGCTGTTTCCTGTGTGAAATTGTTATCCG
CTCACAATTCCACACAACATACGAGCCGGAAGCATAAAGTGTAAAGCCTGGGGTGCCTAATGAGTGAGCT
AACTCACATTAATTGCGTTGCGCTCACTGCCCGCTTTCCAGTCGGGAAACCTGTCGTGCCAGCTGCATTA
ATGAATCGGCCAACGCGCGGGGAGAGGCGGTTTGCGTATTGGGCGCTCTTCCGCTTCCTCGCTCACTGAC
TCGCTGCGCTCGGTCGTTCGGCTGCGGCGAGCGGTATCAGCTCACTCAAAGGCGGTAATACGGTTATCCA
CAGAATCAGGGGATAACGCAGGAAAGAACATGTGAGCAAAAGGCCAGCAAAAGGCCAGGAACCGTAAAAA
GGCCGCGTTGCTGGCGTTTTTCCATAGGCTCCGCCCCCCTGACGAGCATCACAAAAATCGACGCTCAAGT
CAGAGGTGGCGAAACCCGACAGGACTATAAAGATACCAGGCGTTTCCCCCTGGAAGCTCCCTCGTGCGCT
CTCCTGTTCCGACCCTGCCGCTTACCGGATACCTGTCCGCCTTTCTCCCTTCGGGAAGCGTGGCGCTTTC
TCATAGCTCACGCTGTAGGTATCTCAGTTCGGTGTAGGTCGTTCGCTCCAAGCTGGGCTGTGTGCACGAA
CCCCCCGTTCAGCCCGACCGCTGCGCCTTATCCGGTAACTATCGTCTTGAGTCCAACCCGGTAAGACACG
ACTTATCGCCACTGGCAGCAGCCACTGGTAACAGGATTAGCAGAGCGAGGTATGTAGGCGGTGCTACAGA
GTTCTTGAAGTGGTGGCCTAACTACGGCTACACTAGAAGAACAGTATTTGGTATCTGCGCTCTGCTGAAG
CCAGTTACCTTCGGAAAAAGAGTTGGTAGCTCTTGATCCGGCAAACAAACCACCGCTGGTAGCGGTGGTT
TTTTTGTTTGCAAGCAGCAGATTACGCGCAGAAAAAAAGGATCTCAAGAAGATCCTTTGATCTTTTCTAC
GGGGTCTGACGCTCAGTGGAACGAAAACTCACGTTAAGGGATTTTGGTCATGAGATTATCAAAAAGGATC
TTCACCTAGATCCTTTTAAATTAAAAATGAAGTTTTAAATCAATCTAAAGTATATATGAGTAAACTTGGT
CTGACAGTTACCAATGCTTAATCAGTGAGGCACCTATCTCAGCGATCTGTCTATTTCGTTCATCCATAGT
TGCCTGACTCCCCGTCGTGTAGATAACTACGATACGGGAGGGCTTACCATCTGGCCCCAGTGCTGCAATG
ATACCGCGAGACCCACGCTCACCGGCTCCAGATTTATCAGCAATAAACCAGCCAGCCGGAAGGGCCGAGC
GCAGAAGTGGTCCTGCAACTTTATCCGCCTCCATCCAGTCTATTAATTGTTGCCGGGAAGCTAGAGTAAG
TAGTTCGCCAGTTAATAGTTTGCGCAACGTTGTTGCCATTGCTACAGGCATCGTGGTGTCACGCTCGTCG
TTTGGTATGGCTTCATTCAGCTCCGGTTCCCAACGATCAAGGCGAGTTACATGATCCCCCATGTTGTGCA
AAAAAGCGGTTAGCTCCTTCGGTCCTCCGATCGTTGTCAGAAGTAAGTTGGCCGCAGTGTTATCACTCAT
GGTTATGGCAGCACTGCATAATTCTCTTACTGTCATGCCATCCGTAAGATGCTTTTCTGTGACTGGTGAG
TACTCAACCAAGTCATTCTGAGAATAGTGTATGCGGCGACCGAGTTGCTCTTGCCCGGCGTCAATACGGG
ATAATACCGCGCCACATAGCAGAACTTTAAAAGTGCTCATCATTGGAAAACGTTCTTCGGGGCGAAAACT
CTCAAGGATCTTACCGCTGTTGAGATCCAGTTCGATGTAACCCACTCGTGCACCCAACTGATCTTCAGCA
TCTTTTACTTTCACCAGCGTTTCTGGGTGAGCAAAAACAGGAAGGCAAAATGCCGCAAAAAAGGGAATAA
GGGCGACACGGAAATGTTGAATACTCATACTCTTCCTTTTTCAATATTATTGAAGCATTTATCAGGGTTA
TTGTCTCATGAGCGGATACATATTTGAATGTATTTAGAAAAATAAACAAATAGGGGTTCCGCGCACATTT
CCCCGAAAAGTGCCACCTGACGTCGACGGATCGGGAGATCTCCCGATCCCCTATGGTGCACTCTCAGTAC
AATCTGCTCTGATGCCGCATAGTTAAGCCAGTATCTGCTCCCTGCTTGTGTGTTGGAGGTCGCTGAGTAG
TGCGCGAGCAAAATTTAAGCTACAACAAGGCAAGGCTTGACCGACAATTGCATGAAGAATCTGCTTAGGG
TTAGGCGTTTTGCGCTGCTTCGCGATGTACGGGCCAGATATACGCGTT
Features (pLannotate 1.2.2; 21 found; start..end, strand, type, name):
      1..380     +  enhancer       CMV enhancer: human cytomegalovirus immediate early enhancer
    381..584     +  promoter       CMV promoter: human cytomegalovirus (CMV) immediate early promoter
    580..613     +  LTR            5' LTR (truncated) (fragment): truncated 5' long terminal repeat (LTR) from HIV-1
    629..647     +  promoter       T7 promoter: promoter for bacteriophage T7 RNA polymerase
    713..2065    +  CDS            TUBG2: TBG2_HUMAN - Experimental evidence at transcript level: Swiss-Prot protein existence level 2. Tubulin is the major constituent of microtubules. The gamma chain is found at microtubule organizing centers (MTOC) such as the spindle poles or the centrosome. Pericentriolar matrix component that regulates alpha/beta chain minus-end nucleation, centrosome duplication and spindle formation (By similarity). From Homo sapiens (Human).
   2119..2137    -  promoter       SP6 promoter: promoter for bacteriophage SP6 RNA polymerase
   2163..2387    +  polyA_signal   bGH poly(A) signal: bovine growth hormone polyadenylation signal
   2391..2412    +  promoter       SV40 promoter (fragment): SV40 enhancer and early promoter
   2433..2861    +  rep_origin     f1 ori (sequence partly withheld): f1 bacteriophage origin of replication; arrow indicates direction of (+) strand synthesis
   2875..3204    +  promoter       SV40 promoter: SV40 enhancer and early promoter
   3271..4062    +  CDS            neo: KKA2_KLEPN - Also known as kan, nptII. Experimental evidence at protein level: Swiss-Prot protein existence level 1. Resistance to kanamycin, neomycin, paromomycin, ribostamycin, butirosin and gentamicin B. From Klebsiella pneumoniae.
   4086..4244    +  CDS            ble (fragment): BLE_KLEPN - Experimental evidence at protein level: Swiss-Prot protein existence level 1. Binding protein with a strong affinity to the bleomycin family of antibiotics. Binds to CL990; an antimitotic-antibiotic compound. From Klebsiella pneumoniae.
   4239..4360    +  polyA_signal   SV40 poly(A) signal: SV40 polyadenylation signal
   4433..4449    -  protein_bind   lac operator: The lac repressor binds to the lac operator to inhibit transcription in E. coli. This inhibition can be relieved by adding lactose or isopropyl-β-D-thiogalactopyranoside (IPTG). lac repressor encoded by lacI
   4457..4487    -  promoter       lac promoter: promoter for the E. coli lac operon
   4502..4523    -  protein_bind   CAP binding site: CAP binding activates transcription in the presence of cAMP. E. coli catabolite activator protein
   4536..4628    -  CDS            lacI (fragment): lac repressor; lacI; The lac repressor binds to the lac operator to inhibit transcription in E. coli. This inhibition can be relieved by adding lactose or isopropyl-β-D-thiogalactopyranoside (IPTG).
   4811..5399    -  rep_origin     ori: high-copy-number ColE1/pMB1/pBR322/pUC origin of replication
   5570..6430    -  CDS            AmpR: β-lactamase; bla; confers resistance to ampicillin, carbenicillin, and related antibiotics
   6431..6535    -  promoter       AmpR promoter: bla
   6594..6646    -  misc_feature   bom (fragment): basis of mobility region from pBR322
