[The description below was written by a language model from this plasmid's Addgene catalogue record and pLannotate feature annotations shown in this document.]
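Description:
pcDNA3.1-TUBG2 is a mammalian expression plasmid built on the commercial pcDNA3.1 backbone and carrying the human TUBG2 coding sequence, which encodes gamma-tubulin 2, a component of microtubule-organizing centres involved in microtubule nucleation, centrosome duplication and spindle formation. The roughly 1.36 kb open reading frame sits between the EcoRI and EcoRV sites of the polylinker, downstream of the human cytomegalovirus immediate-early enhancer and promoter and upstream of the bovine growth hormone polyadenylation signal, giving strong constitutive transcription in transfected cell lines. T7 and SP6 phage promoters flank the insert and can serve for in vitro transcription or as sequencing primer sites. No epitope or fluorescent tag is annotated: according to the depositor, the gene was taken from a commercial mCherry-tagged TUBG2 plasmid and sub-cloned into pcDNA3.1. Before sub-cloning, the EcoRI site within TUBG2 was removed by an a-to-g change at nucleotide 117.

For propagation in E. coli the plasmid carries a high-copy ColE1/pUC-type origin and a β-lactamase gene under its own promoter for ampicillin selection; an f1 origin is also present. Stable mammalian transfectants can be selected with G418 through a neomycin phosphotransferase cassette driven by the SV40 early promoter and terminated by the SV40 poly(A) signal. Several short annotated fragments (truncated HIV-1 LTR, ble, lacI, bom, and the lac promoter/operator region) appear to be backbone remnants or partial sequence matches rather than functional parts. The sequenced record is about 6.8 kb, consistent with the stated total size. The stated purpose is expression of TUBG2 in cell lines, and the associated study concerns the gamma-tubulin meshwork and PCNA recruitment to chromatin.
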