Addgene plasmid #171966: pcDNA3.1-TUBG2
Purpose: Expression in cell lines of the TUBG2 gene
Depositing lab: Maria Alvarado-Kristensson. Depositing organization: Lund University. Publication: The gamma-tubulin meshwork assists in the recruitment of PCNA to chromatin in mammalian cells. Corvaisier M, Zhou J, Malycheva D, Cornella N, Chioureas D, Gustafsson NMS, Rossello CA, Ayora S, Li T, Ekstrom-Holka K, Jirstrom K, Lindstrom L, Alvarado-Kristensson M. Commun Biol. 2021 Jun 22;4(1):767. doi: 10.1038/s42003-021-02280-1. PubMed 34158617.
Backbone
  Vector backbone: pcDNA3.1
  Backbone manufacturer: thermofisher
  Backbone size w/o insert (bp): 5428
  Total vector size (bp): 6784
  Vector type: Mammalian Expression
  Selectable markers: Neomycin (select with G418)
Growth in bacteria
  Bacterial resistance: Ampicillin, 100 μg/mL
  Growth temperature: 37°C
  Growth strain: DH5alpha
  Copy number: Unknown
Gene/Insert
  Gene/Insert name: TUBG2
  Species: H. sapiens (human)
  Insert size (bp): 1356
  Mutation: Removal of the internal TUBG2-EcoRI site by changing the nucleotide from a to g at position 117
  GenBank ID: NM_016437.3
  Entrez Gene: TUBG2
  Cloning method: Restriction Enzyme; 5′ cloning site EcoRI (not destroyed); 3′ cloning site EcoRV (not destroyed)
  Sequencing primers: 5′ TAA TAC GAC TCA CTA TAG GG; 3′ TAGAAGGCACAGTCGAGG
Resource information
  A portion of this plasmid was derived from a plasmid made by: mCherry tagged TUBG2/pReceiver-M56 was purchased from GeneCopeia, Rockville, USA.
Terms and licenses: Academic/Nonprofit Terms; Industry Terms: Not Available to Industry
Depositor comments: The internal EcoRI was removed from the GeneCopeia mCherry tagged TUBG2/pReceiver-M56 plasmid and TUBG2 was sub-cloned into pcDNA3.1.
How to cite: pcDNA3.1-TUBG2 was a gift from Maria Alvarado-Kristensson (Addgene plasmid # 171966 ; http://n2t.net/addgene:171966 ; RRID:Addgene_171966)
