>Addgene plasmid #171966 | pcDNA3.1-TUBG2 | depositor partial sequence | sequence record 333498 | Insert, TUBG2
CACTAGTAACGGCCGCCAGTGTGCTGGAATTCACCATGCCCCGGGAGATCATCACCCTGCAGCTGGGCCA
GTGCGGCAACCAGATTGGGTTCGAGTTCTGGAAACAGCTGTGCGCCGAGCATGGTATCAGCCCCGAGGGC
ATCGTGGAGGAGTTCGCCACCGAGGGCACTGACCGCAAGGACGTCTTTTTCTACCAGGCAGACGATGAGC
ACTACATCCCCCGGGCCGTGCTGCTGGACTTGGAACCCCGGGTGATCCACTCCATCCTCAACTCCCCCTA
TGCCAAGCTCTACAACCCAGAGAACATCTACCTGTCGGAACATGGAGGAGGAGCTGGCAACAACTGGGCC
AGCGGATTCTCCCAGGGTGAGAAAATTCATGAAGACATCTTTGACATCATAGACCGAGAAGCAGATGGAA
GTGACAGTTTGGAGGGCTTCGTGCTGTGTCACTCCATCGCTGGGGGTACGGGTTCTGGCCTGGGCTCCTA
CCTCCTGGAGCGACTGAATGACAGGTACCCCAAGAAGCTAGTGCAGACTTATTCAGTGTTTCCCTACCAG
GACGAGATGAGCGACGTAGTGGTTCAGCCCTACAATTCACTCCTGACACTCAAGAGGCTGACGCAGAACG
CAGATTGTGTGGTGGTGCTGGACAACACAGCCCTGAACCGGATTGCCACAGACCGCCTGCACATCCAGAA
CCCGTCCTTCTCCCAGATCAACCAGCTGGTGTCCACCATCATGTCGGCCAGCACCACCACCCTGCGCTAC
CCCGGCTACATGAACAATGACCTCATCGGCCTCATCGCCTCGCTCATTCCCACCCCACGGCTCCACTTCC
TCATGACCGGCTACACCCCGCTCACTACAGACCAGTCAGTGGCCAGCGTGAGGAAGACCACGGTCCTGGA
TGTCATGAGGCGGCTGCTGCAGCCCAAGAACGTGATGGTGTCCACAGGCCGAGACCGCCAGACCAACCAC
TGCTACATCGCCATCCTCAACATCATCCAGGGAGAGGTGGACCCCACCCAGGTCCACAAGAGCCTGCAGA
GGATCCGGGAACGGAAGTTGGCCAACTTCATCCCGTGGGGCCCCGCCAGCATCCAGGTGGCCCTGTCGAG
GAAGTCTCCCTACCTGCCCTCGGCCCACCGGGTCAGCGGGCTCATGATGGCCAACCACACCAGCATCTCC
TCGCTCTTTGAAAGTTCCTGCCAGCAGTTTGACAAGCTGCGGAAGCGGGATGCCTTCCTCGAGCAGTTCC
GTAAGGAGGACATGTTCAAGGACAACTTTGATGAGATGGACAGGTCTAGGGAGGTTGTTCAGGAGCTCAT
TGATGAGTACCATGCGGCCACCCAGCCAGACTACATTTCCTGGGGCACCCAGGAGCAGTGAGATATCCAG
CACAGT
